Addgene plasmid #75089: pMSCV-Zeo-TTF-1
Purpose: retrovirus-mediated gene transfer into mammalian cells
Depositing lab: David Mu. Depositing organization: Cold Spring Harbor Laboratory. Publication: Oncogenic cooperation and coamplification of developmental transcription factor genes in lung cancer. Kendall J, Liu Q, Bakleh A, Krasnitz A, Nguyen KC, Lakshmi B, Gerald WL, Powers S, Mu D. Proc Natl Acad Sci U S A. 2007 Oct 16;104(42):16663-8. Epub 2007 Oct 9. 10.1073/pnas.0708286104 PubMed 17925434.
Backbone
  Vector backbone: pMSCV-Zeocin
  Vector type: Mammalian Expression, Retroviral
  Selectable markers: Zeocin
Growth in bacteria
  Bacterial resistance: Ampicillin, 100 μg/mL
  Growth temperature: 37°C
  Growth strain: NEB Stable
  Copy number: Unknown
Gene/Insert
  Gene/Insert name: TTF-1
  Species: H. sapiens (human)
  Mutation: wild-type, full-length, without native 3' UTR
  Entrez Gene: NKX2-1 (a.k.a. BCH, BHC, NK-2, NKX2.1, NKX2A, NMTC1, T/EBP, TEBP, TITF1, TTF-1, TTF1)
  Tag / fusion protein: none
  Cloning method: Restriction Enzyme; 5′ cloning site Xho I (not destroyed); 3′ cloning site Xho I (not destroyed)
  Sequencing primers: 5′ CCCTTGAACCTCCTCGTTCGACC; 3′ GAGACGTGCTACTTCCATTTGTC
Terms and licenses: Academic/Nonprofit Terms; Industry Terms: Not Available to Industry
How to cite: pMSCV-Zeo-TTF-1 was a gift from David Mu (Addgene plasmid # 75089 ; http://n2t.net/addgene:75089 ; RRID:Addgene_75089)
