[The description below was written by a language model from this plasmid's Addgene catalogue record and pLannotate feature annotations shown in this document.]
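Description:
pMSCV-Zeo-TTF-1 is a gammaretroviral transfer vector built on the pMSCV-Zeocin backbone for stable delivery of human TTF-1 (the NKX2-1 gene product, a homeodomain transcription factor associated with thyroid and lung differentiation) into mammalian cells. The plasmid is about 7.1 kb. In bacteria it is maintained through a high-copy ColE1/pUC-type origin and selected with ampicillin via the β-lactamase gene. The remaining backbone annotations (lac promoter and operator, and fragments of lacI, rop, bom, lacZα, TcR and env) are short leftovers from earlier cloning vectors and have no evident role in the construct.

The proviral cassette is bounded by murine embryonic stem cell virus 5' and 3' LTRs, with the 5' LTR spanning the numbering origin of the sequence. Downstream of the 5' LTR lie the MESV Ψ packaging signal and a truncated MMLV gag fragment lacking its start codon, which together promote encapsidation of the genomic RNA when the plasmid is introduced into a packaging cell line that supplies gag, pol and env in trans. The wild-type, full-length, untagged NKX2-1 coding sequence, without its native 3' UTR, was inserted at an XhoI site. No separate promoter is annotated upstream of it, so it is presumably transcribed from the 5' LTR. An internal mouse PGK promoter then drives the Sh ble gene (BleoR), allowing Zeocin selection of transduced cells. After integration, both the transcription factor and the marker are expressed from the provirus. The stated purpose is retrovirus-mediated gene transfer, and the associated publication concerns oncogenic cooperation among coamplified developmental transcription factor genes in lung cancer.
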