Features (pLannotate 1.2.2; 19 found; start..end, strand, type, name):
    579..920     +  misc_feature   MESV Ψ: packaging signal of murine embryonic stem cell virus
    987..1404    +  CDS            gag (truncated) (fragment): truncated Moloney murine leukemia virus (MMLV) gag gene lacking the start codon
   1426..2538    +  CDS            NKX2-1: NKX21_HUMAN - Also known as NKX2A, TITF1, TTF1. Experimental evidence at protein level: Swiss-Prot protein existence level 1. Transcription factor that binds and activates the promoter of thyroid specific genes such as thyroglobulin, thyroperoxidase, and thyrotropin receptor. Crucial in the maintenance of the thyroid differentiation phenotype. May play a role in lung development and surfactant homeostasis. Forms a regulatory loop with GRHL2 that coordinates lung epithelial cell morphogenesis and differentiation. Activates the transcription of GNRHR and plays a role in enhancing the circadian o
   2564..3063    +  promoter       PGK promoter: mouse phosphoglycerate kinase 1 promoter
   3084..3458    +  CDS            BleoR: antibiotic-binding protein; Sh ble from Streptoalloteichus hindustanus; confers resistance to bleomycin, phleomycin, and Zeocin™
   3505..4020    +  LTR            3' LTR: 3' long terminal repeat from murine embryonic stem cell virus
   4213..4229    -  protein_bind   lac operator: The lac repressor binds to the lac operator to inhibit transcription in E. coli. This inhibition can be relieved by adding lactose or isopropyl-β-D-thiogalactopyranoside (IPTG). lac repressor encoded by lacI
   4237..4267    -  promoter       lac promoter: promoter for the E. coli lac operon
   4282..4303    -  protein_bind   CAP binding site: CAP binding activates transcription in the presence of cAMP. E. coli catabolite activator protein
   4316..4408    -  CDS            lacI (fragment): lac repressor; lacI; The lac repressor binds to the lac operator to inhibit transcription in E. coli. This inhibition can be relieved by adding lactose or isopropyl-β-D-thiogalactopyranoside (IPTG).
   4591..5179    -  rep_origin     ori: high-copy-number ColE1/pMB1/pBR322/pUC origin of replication
   5350..6210    -  CDS            AmpR: β-lactamase; bla; confers resistance to ampicillin, carbenicillin, and related antibiotics
   6211..6315    -  promoter       AmpR promoter: bla
   6410..6445    +  CDS            rop (fragment): Rop protein, which maintains plasmids at low copy number; rop
   6547..6646    +  misc_feature   bom (fragment): basis of mobility region from pBR322
   6652..6801    -  CDS            lacZα (fragment): LacZα fragment of β-galactosidase; lacZ fragment
   6801..7002    -  CDS            TcR (fragment): tetracycline efflux protein; tet; confers resistance to tetracycline
   7003..7101    +  CDS            env (fragment): murine leukemia virus gPr80 envelope polyprotein precursor; env; proteolytically cleaved into gp70SU and p15TM subunits
   7143..515     +  LTR            5' LTR (across the origin): 5' long terminal repeat from murine embryonic stem cell virus
>Addgene plasmid #75089 | pMSCV-Zeo-TTF-1 | addgene full sequence | sequence record 148055 | Addgene assembled sequence
TGAAAGACCCCACCTGTAGGTTTGGCAAGCTAGCTTAAGTAACGCCATTTTGCAAGGCATGGAAAATACA
TAACTGAGAATAGAGAAGTTCAGATCAAGGTTAGGAACAGAGAGACAGCAGAATATGGGCCAAACAGGAT
ATCTGTGGTAAGCAGTTCCTGCCCCGGCTCAGGGCCAAGAACAGATGGTCCCCAGATGCGGTCCCGCCCT
CAGCAGTTTCTAGAGAACCATCAGATGTTTCCAGGGTGCCCCAAGGACCTGAAATGACCCTGTGCCTTAT
TTGAACTAACCAATCAGTTCGCTTCTCGCTTCTGTTCGCGCGCTTCTGCTCCCCGAGCTCAATAAAAGAG
CCCACAACCCCTCACTCGGCGCGCCAGTCCTCCGATAGACTGCGTCGCCCGGGTACCCGTATTCCCAATA
AAGCCTCTTGCTGTTTGCATCCGAATCGTGGACTCGCTGATCCTTGGGAGGGTCTCCTCAGATTGATTGA
CTGCCCACCTCGGGGGTCTTTCATTTGGAGGTTCCACCGAGATTTGGAGACCCCTGCCCAGGGACCACCG
ACCCCCCCGCCGGGAGGTAAGCTGGCCAGCGGTCGTTTCGTGTCTGTCTCTGTCTTTGTGCGTGTTTGTG
CCGGCATCTAATGTTTGCGCCTGCGTCTGTACTAGTTAGCTAACTAGCTCTGTATCTGGCGGACCCGTGG
TGGAACTGACGAGTTCTGAACACCCGGCCGCAACCCTGGGAGACGTCCCAGGGACTTTGGGGGCCGTTTT
TGTGGCCCGACCTGAGGAAGGGAGTCGATGTGGAATCCGACCCCGTCAGGATATGTGGTTCTGGTAGGAG
ACGAGAACCTAAAACAGTTCCCGCCTCCGTCTGAATTTTTGCTTTCGGTTTGGAACCGAAGCCGCGCGTC
TTGTCTGCTGCAGCGCTGCAGCATCGTTCTGTGTTGTCTCTGTCTGACTGTGTTTCTGTATTTGTCTGAA
AATTAGGGCCAGACTGTTACCACTCCCTTAAGTTTGACCTTAGGTCACTGGAAAGATGTCGAGCGGATCG
CTCACAACCAGTCGGTAGATGTCAAGAAGAGACGTTGGGTTACCTTCTGCTCTGCAGAATGGCCAACCTT
TAACGTCGGATGGCCGCGAGACGGCACCTTTAACCGAGACCTCATCACCCAGGTTAAGATCAAGGTCTTT
TCACCTGGCCCGCATGGACACCCAGACCAGGTCCCCTACATCGTGACCTGGGAAGCCTTGGCTTTTGACC
CCCCTCCCTGGGTCAAGCCCTTTGTACACCCTAAGCCTCCGCCTCCTCTTCCTCCATCCGCCCCGTCTCT
CCCCCTTGAACCTCCTCGTTCGACCCCGCCTCGTATCCTCCCTTTATCCAGCCCTCACTCCTTCTCTAGG
CGCCGGAATTAGATCTCTCGAGACCATGTCGATGAGTCCAAAGCACACGACTCCGTTCTCAGTGTCTGAC
ATCTTGAGTCCCCTGGAGGAAAGCTACAAGAAAGTGGGCATGGAGGGCGGCGGCCTCGGGGCTCCGCTGG
CGGCGTACAGGCAGGGCCAGGCGGCACCGCCAACAGCGGCCATGCAGCAGCACGCCGTGGGGCACCACGG
CGCCGTCACCGCCGCCTACCACATGACGGCGGCGGGGGTGCCCCAGCTCTCGCACTCCGCCGTGGGGGGC
TACTGCAACGGCAACCTGGGCAACATGAGCGAGCTGCCGCCGTACCAGGACACCATGAGGAACAGCGCCT
CTGGCCCCGGATGGTACGGCGCCAACCCAGACCCGCGCTTCCCCGCCATCTCCCGCTTCATGGGCCCGGC
GAGCGGCATGAACATGAGCGGCATGGGCGGCCTGGGCTCGCTGGGGGACGTGAGCAAGAACATGGCCCCG
CTGCCAAGCGCGCCGCGCAGGAAGCGCCGGGTGCTCTTCTCGCAGGCGCAGGTGTACGAGCTGGAGCGAC
GCTTCAAGCAACAGAAGTACCTGTCGGCGCCGGAGCGCGAGCACCTGGCCAGCATGATCCACCTGACGCC
CACGCAGGTCAAGATCTGGTTCCAGAACCACCGCTACAAAATGAAGCGCCAGGCCAAGGACAAGGCGGCG
CAGCAGCAACTGCAGCAGGACAGCGGCGGCGGCGGGGGCGGCGGGGGCACCGGGTGCCCGCAGCAGCAAC
AGGCTCAGCAGCAGTCGCCGCGACGCGTGGCGGTGCCGGTCCTGGTGAAAGACGGCAAACCGTGCCAGGC
GGGTGCCCCCGCGCCGGGCGCCGCCAGCCTACAAGGCCACGCGCAGCAGCAGGCGCAGCACCAGGCGCAG
GCCGCGCAGGCGGCGGCAGCGGCCATCTCCGTGGGCAGCGGTGGCGCCGGCCTTGGCGCACACCCGGGCC
ACCAGCCAGGCAGCGCAGGCCAGTCTCCGGACCTGGCGCACCACGCCGCCAGCCCCGCGGCGCTGCAGGG
CCAGGTATCCAGCCTGTCCCACCTGAACTCCTCGGGCTCGGACTACGGCACCATGTCCTGCTCCACCTTG
CTATACGGTCGGACCTGGTGACTGGAGGTTAACGAATTCTACCGGGTAGGGGAGGCGCTTTTCCCAAGGC
AGTCTGGAGCATGCGCTTTAGCAGCCCCGCTGGGCACTTGGCGCTACACAAGTGGCCTCTGGCCTCGCAC
ACATTCCACATCCACCGGTAGGCGCCAACCGGCTCCGTTCTTTGGTGGCCCCTTCGCGCCACCTTCTACT
CCTCCCCTAGTCAGGAAGTTCCCCCCCGCCCCGCAGCTCGCGTCGTGCAGGACGTGACAAATGGAAGTAG
CACGTCTCACTAGTCTCGTGCAGATGGACAGCACCGCTGAGCAATGGAAGCGGGTAGGCCTTTGGGGCAG
CGGCCAATAGCAGCTTTGCTCCTTCGCTTTCTGGGCTCAGAGGCTGGGAAGGGGTGGGTCCGGGGGCGGG
CTCAGGGGCGGGCTCAGGGGCGGGGCGGGCGCCCGAAGGTCCTCCGGAGGCCCGGCATTCTGCACGCTTC
AAAAGCGCACGTCTGCCGCGCTGTTCTCCTCTTCCTCATCTCCGGGCCTTTCGACCTGCAGCCCAAGCTT
ACCATGGCCAAGTTGACCAGTGCCGTTCCGGTGCTCACCGCGCGCGACGTCGCCGGAGCGGTCGAGTTCT
GGACCGACCGGCTCGGGTTCTCCCGGGACTTCGTGGAGGACGACTTCGCCGGTGTGGTCCGGGACGACGT
GACCCTGTTCATCAGCGCGGTCCAGGACCAGGTGGTGCCGGACAACACCCTGGCCTGGGTGTGGGTGCGC
GGCCTGGACGAGCTGTACGCCGAGTGGTCGGAGGTCGTGTCCACGAACTTCCGGGACGCCTCCGGGCCGG
CCATGACCGAGATCGGCGAGCAGCCGTGGGGGCGGGAGTTCGCCCTGCGCGACCCGGCCGGCAACTGCGT
GCACTTCGTGGCCGAGGAGCAGGACTGAATCGATAAAATAAAAGATTTTATTTAGTCTCCAGAAAAAGGG
GGGAATGAAAGACCCCACCTGTAGGTTTGGCAAGCTAGCTTAAGTAACGCCATTTTGCAAGGCATGGAAA
ATACATAACTGAGAATAGAGAAGTTCAGATCAAGGTTAGGAACAGAGAGACAGCAGAATATGGGCCAAAC
AGGATATCTGTGGTAAGCAGTTCCTGCCCCGGCTCAGGGCCAAGAACAGATGGTCCCCAGATGCGGTCCC
GCCCTCAGCAGTTTCTAGAGAACCATCAGATGTTTCCAGGGTGCCCCAAGGACCTGAAATGACCCTGTGC
CTTATTTGAACTAACCAATCAGTTCGCTTCTCGCTTCTGTTCGCGCGCTTCTGCTCCCCGAGCTCAATAA
AAGAGCCCACAACCCCTCACTCGGCGCGCCAGTCCTCCGATAGACTGCGTCGCCCGGGTACCCGTGTATC
CAATAAAACCCTCTTGCAGTTGCATCCGACTTGTGGTCTCGCTGTTCCTTGGGAGGGTCTCCTCTGAGTG
ATTGACTACCCGTCAGCGGGGGTCTTTCATGGGTAACAGTTTCTTGAAGTTGGAGAACAACATTCTGAGG
GTAGGAGTCGAATATTAAGTAATCCTGACTCAATTAGCCACTGTTTTGAATCCACATACTCCAATACTCC
TGAAATAGTTCATTATGGACAGCGCAGAAGAGCTGGGGAGAATTAATTCGTAATCATGGTCATAGCTGTT
TCCTGTGTGAAATTGTTATCCGCTCACAATTCCACACAACATACGAGCCGGAAGCATAAAGTGTAAAGCC
TGGGGTGCCTAATGAGTGAGCTAACTCACATTAATTGCGTTGCGCTCACTGCCCGCTTTCCAGTCGGGAA
ACCTGTCGTGCCAGCTGCATTAATGAATCGGCCAACGCGCGGGGAGAGGCGGTTTGCGTATTGGGCGCTC
TTCCGCTTCCTCGCTCACTGACTCGCTGCGCTCGGTCGTTCGGCTGCGGCGAGCGGTATCAGCTCACTCA
AAGGCGGTAATACGGTTATCCACAGAATCAGGGGATAACGCAGGAAAGAACATGTGAGCAAAAGGCCAGC
AAAAGGCCAGGAACCGTAAAAAGGCCGCGTTGCTGGCGTTTTTCCATAGGCTCCGCCCCCCTGACGAGCA
TCACAAAAATCGACGCTCAAGTCAGAGGTGGCGAAACCCGACAGGACTATAAAGATACCAGGCGTTTCCC
CCTGGAAGCTCCCTCGTGCGCTCTCCTGTTCCGACCCTGCCGCTTACCGGATACCTGTCCGCCTTTCTCC
CTTCGGGAAGCGTGGCGCTTTCTCATAGCTCACGCTGTAGGTATCTCAGTTCGGTGTAGGTCGTTCGCTC
CAAGCTGGGCTGTGTGCACGAACCCCCCGTTCAGCCCGACCGCTGCGCCTTATCCGGTAACTATCGTCTT
GAGTCCAACCCGGTAAGACACGACTTATCGCCACTGGCAGCAGCCACTGGTAACAGGATTAGCAGAGCGA
GGTATGTAGGCGGTGCTACAGAGTTCTTGAAGTGGTGGCCTAACTACGGCTACACTAGAAGGACAGTATT
TGGTATCTGCGCTCTGCTGAAGCCAGTTACCTTCGGAAAAAGAGTTGGTAGCTCTTGATCCGGCAAACAA
ACCACCGCTGGTAGCGGTGGTTTTTTTGTTTGCAAGCAGCAGATTACGCGCAGAAAAAAAGGATCTCAAG
AAGATCCTTTGATCTTTTCTACGGGGTCTGACGCTCAGTGGAACGAAAACTCACGTTAAGGGATTTTGGT
CATGAGATTATCAAAAAGGATCTTCACCTAGATCCTTTTAAATTAAAAATGAAGTTTTAAATCAATCTAA
AGTATATATGAGTAAACTTGGTCTGACAGTTACCAATGCTTAATCAGTGAGGCACCTATCTCAGCGATCT
GTCTATTTCGTTCATCCATAGTTGCCTGACTCCCCGTCGTGTAGATAACTACGATACGGGAGGGCTTACC
ATCTGGCCCCAGTGCTGCAATGATACCGCGAGACCCACGCTCACCGGCTCCAGATTTATCAGCAATAAAC
CAGCCAGCCGGAAGGGCCGAGCGCAGAAGTGGTCCTGCAACTTTATCCGCCTCCATCCAGTCTATTAATT
GTTGCCGGGAAGCTAGAGTAAGTAGTTCGCCAGTTAATAGTTTGCGCAACGTTGTTGCCATTGCTACAGG
CATCGTGGTGTCACGCTCGTCGTTTGGTATGGCTTCATTCAGCTCCGGTTCCCAACGATCAAGGCGAGTT
ACATGATCCCCCATGTTGTGCAAAAAAGCGGTTAGCTCCTTCGGTCCTCCGATCGTTGTCAGAAGTAAGT
TGGCCGCAGTGTTATCACTCATGGTTATGGCAGCACTGCATAATTCTCTTACTGTCATGCCATCCGTAAG
ATGCTTTTCTGTGACTGGTGAGTACTCAACCAAGTCATTCTGAGAATAGTGTATGCGGCGACCGAGTTGC
TCTTGCCCGGCGTCAATACGGGATAATACCGCGCCACATAGCAGAACTTTAAAAGTGCTCATCATTGGAA
AACGTTCTTCGGGGCGAAAACTCTCAAGGATCTTACCGCTGTTGAGATCCAGTTCGATGTAACCCACTCG
TGCACCCAACTGATCTTCAGCATCTTTTACTTTCACCAGCGTTTCTGGGTGAGCAAAAACAGGAAGGCAA
AATGCCGCAAAAAAGGGAATAAGGGCGACACGGAAATGTTGAATACTCATACTCTTCCTTTTTCAATATT
ATTGAAGCATTTATCAGGGTTATTGTCTCATGAGCGGATACATATTTGAATGTATTTAGAAAAATAAACA
AATAGGGGTTCCGCGCACATTTCCCCGAAAAGTGCCACCTGACGTCTAAGAAACCATTATTATCATGACA
TTAACCTATAAAAATAGGCGTATCACGAGGCCCTTTCGTCTCGCGCGTTTCGGTGATGACGGTGAAAACC
TCTGACACATGCAGCTCCCGGAGACGGTCACAGCTTGTCTGTAAGCGGATGCCGGGAGCAGACAAGCCCG
TCAGGGCGCGTCAGCGGGTGTTGGCGGGTGTCGGGGCTGGCTTAACTATGCGGCATCAGAGCAGATTGTA
CTGAGAGTGCACCATATGCGGTGTGAAATACCGCACAGATGCGTAAGGAGAAAATACCGCATCAGGCGCC
ATTCGCCATTCAGGCTGCGCAACTGTTGGGAAGGGCGATCGGTGCGGGCCTCTTCGCTATTACGCCAGCT
GGCGAAAGGGGGATGTGCTGCAAGGCGATTAAGTTGGGTAACGCCAGGGTTTTCCCAGTCACGACGTTGT
AAAACGACGGCGCAAGGAATGGTGCATGCAAGGAGATGGCGCCCAACAGTCCCCCGGCCACGGGGCCTGC
CACCATACCCACGCCGAAACAAGCGCTCATGAGCCCGAAGTGGCGAGCCCGATCTTCCCCATCGGTGATG
TCGGCGATATAGGCGCCAGCAACCGCACCTGTGGCGCCGGTGATGCCGGCCACGATGCGTCCGGCGTAGA
GGCGATTAGTCCAATTTGTTAAAGACAGGATATCAGTGGTCCAGGCTCTAGTTTTGACTCAACAATATCA
CCAGCTGAAGCCTATAGAGTACGAGCCATAGATAAAATAAAAGATTTTATTTAGTCTCCAGAAAAAGGGG
GGAA
