>Addgene plasmid #75089 | pMSCV-Zeo-TTF-1 | depositor partial sequence | sequence record 142015 | TTF-1 insert
ATGTCGATGAGTCCAAAGCACACGACTCCGTTCTCAGTGTCTGACATCTTGAGTCCCCTGGAGGAAAGCT
ACAAGAAAGTGGGCATGGAGGGCGGCGGCCTCGGGGCTCCGCTGGCGGCGTACAGGCAGGGCCAGGCGGC
ACCGCCAACAGCGGCCATGCAGCAGCACGCCGTGGGGCACCACGGCGCCGTCACCGCCGCCTACCACATG
ACGGCGGCGGGGGTGCCCCAGCTCTCGCACTCCGCCGTGGGGGGCTACTGCAACGGCAACCTGGGCAACA
TGAGCGAGCTGCCGCCGTACCAGGACACCATGAGGAACAGCGCCTCTGGCCCCGGATGGTACGGCGCCAA
CCCAGACCCGCGCTTCCCCGCCATCTCCCGCTTCATGGGCCCGGCGAGCGGCATGAACATGAGCGGCATG
GGCGGCCTGGGCTCGCTGGGGGACGTGAGCAAGAACATGGCCCCGCTGCCAAGCGCGCCGCGCAGGAAGC
GCCGGGTGCTCTTCTCGCAGGCGCAGGTGTACGAGCTGGAGCGACGCTTCAAGCAACAGAAGTACCTGTC
GGCGCCGGAGCGCGAGCACCTGGCCAGCATGATCCACCTGACGCCCACGCAGGTCAAGATCTGGTTCCAG
AACCACCGCTACAAAATGAAGCGCCAGGCCAAGGACAAGGCGGCGCAGCAGCAACTGCAGCAGGACAGCG
GCGGCGGCGGGGGCGGCGGGGGCACCGGGTGCCCGCAGCAGCAACAGGCTCAGCAGCAGTCGCCGCGACG
CGTGGCGGTGCCGGTCCTGGTGAAAGACGGCAAACCGTGCCAGGCGGGTGCCCCCGCGCCGGGCGCCGCC
AGCCTACAAGGCCACGCGCAGCAGCAGGCGCAGCACCAGGCGCAGGCCGCGCAGGCGGCGGCAGCGGCCA
TCTCCGTGGGCAGCGGTGGCGCCGGCCTTGGCGCACACCCGGGCCACCAGCCAGGCAGCGCAGGCCAGTC
TCCGGACCTGGCGCACCACGCCGCCAGCCCCGCGGCGCTGCAGGGCCAGGTATCCAGCCTGTCCCACCTG
AACTCCTCGGGCTCGGACTACGGCACCATGTCCTGCTCCACCTTGCTATACGGTCGGACCTGGTGA
