>Addgene plasmid #75089 | pMSCV-Zeo-TTF-1 | addgene partial sequence | sequence record 146088 | mPGK-F 5'-cattctgcacgcttcaaaag-3'
ATCTCCGGGCCTTTCGACCTGCAGCCCAAGCTTACCATGGCCAAGTTGACCAGTGCCGTTCCGGTGCTCA
CCGCGCGCGACGTCGCCGGAGCGGTCGAGTTCTGGACCGACCGGCTCGGGTTCTCCCGGGACTTCGTGGA
GGACGACTTCGCCGGTGTGGTCCGGGACGACGTGACCCTGTTCATCAGCGCGGTCCAGGACCAGGTGGTG
CCGGACAACACCCTGGCCTGGGTGTGGGTGCGCGGCCTGGACGAGCTGTACGCCGAGTGGTCGGAGGTCG
TGTCCACGAACTTCCGGGACGCCTCCGGGCCGGCCATGACCGAGATCGGCGAGCAGCCGTGGGGGCGGGA
GTTCGCCCTGCGCGACCCGGCCGGCAACTGCGTGCACTTCGTGGCCGAGGAGCAGGACTGAATCGATAAA
ATAAAAGATTTTATTTAGTCTCCAGAAAAAGGGGGGAATGAAAGACCCCACCTGTAGGTTTGGCAAGCTA
GCTTAAGTAACGCCATTTTGCAAGGCATGGAAAATACATAACTGAGAATAGAGAAGTTCAGATCAAGGTT
AGGAACAGAGAGACAGCAGAATATGGGCCAAACAGGATATCTGTGGTAAGCAGTTCCTGCCCCGGCTCAG
GGCCAAGAACAGATGGTCCCCAGATGCGGTCCCGCCCTCAGCAGTTTCTAGAGAACCATCAGATGTTTCC
AGGGTGCCCCAAGGACCTGAAATGACCCTGTGCCTTATTTGAACTAACCAATCAGTTCGCTTCTCGCTTC
TGTTCGCGCGCTTCTGCTCCCCGAGCTCAATAAAAGAGCCCACAACCCCTCACTCGGCGCGCCAGTCCTC
CGATAGACTGCGTCGCCCGGGTACCCGTGTATCCAATAAAACCCTCTTGCAGTTGCATCCGACTTGTGGT
CTCGCTGTTC
