>Addgene plasmid #75089 | pMSCV-Zeo-TTF-1 | addgene partial sequence | sequence record 146089 | pLXSN5 5'-CCCTTGAACCTCCTCGTTCGACC-3'
CCCTCACTCCTTCTCTAGGCGCCGGAATTAGATCTCTCGAGACCATGTCGATGAGTCCAAAGCACACGAC
TCCGTTCTCAGTGTCTGACATCTTGAGTCCCCTGGAGGAAAGCTACAAGAAAGTGGGCATGGAGGGCGGC
GGCCTCGGGGCTCCGCTGGCGGCGTACAGGCAGGGCCAGGCGGCACCGCCAACAGCGGCCATGCAGCAGC
ACGCCGTGGGGCACCACGGCGCCGTCACCGCCGCCTACCACATGACGGCGGCGGGGGTGCCCCAGCTCTC
GCACTCCGCCGTGGGGGGCTACTGCAACGGCAACCTGGGCAACATGAGCGAGCTGCCGCCGTACCAGGAC
ACCATGAGGAACAGCGCCTCTGGCCCCGGATGGTACGGCGCCAACCCAGACCCGCGCTTCCCCGCCATCT
CCCGCTTCATGGGCCCGGCGAGCGGCATGAACATGAGCGGCATGGGCGGCCTGGGCTCGCTGGGGGACGT
GAGCAAGAACATGGCCCCGCTGCCAAGCGCGCCGCGCAGGAAGCGCCGGGTGCTCTTCTCGCAGGCGCAG
GTGTACGAGCTGGAGCGACGCTTCAAGCAACAGAAGTACCTGTCGGCGCCGGAGCGCGAGCACCTGGCCA
GCATGATCCACCTGACGCCCACGCAGGTCAAGATCTGGTTCCAGAACCACCGCTACAAAATGAAGCGCCA
GGCCAAGGACAAGGCGGCGCAGCAGCAACTGCAGCAGGACAGCGGCGGCGGCGGGGGCGGCGGGGGCACC
GGGTGCCCGCAGCAGCAACAGGCTCAGCAGCAGTCGCCGCGACGCGTGGCGGTGCCGGTCCTGGTGAAA
