>Addgene plasmid #75089 | pMSCV-Zeo-TTF-1 | addgene partial sequence | sequence record 148054 | MSCV_C_rev2 5'-ggccagaggccacttgtgtagcgcc-3'
AAGCGCATGCTCCAGACTGCCTTGGGAAAAGCGCCTCCCCTACCCGGTAGAATTCGTTAACCTCCAGTCA
CCAGGTCCGACCGTATAGCAAGGTGGAGCAGGACATGGTGCCGTAGTCCGAGCCCGAGGAGTTCAGGTGG
GACAGGCTGGATACCTGGCCCTGCAGCGCCGCGGGGCTGGCGGCGTGGTGCGCCAGGTCCGGAGACTGGC
CTGCGCTGCCTGGCTGGTGGCCCGGGTGTGCGCCAAGGCCGGCGCCACCGCTGCCCACGGAGATGGCCGC
TGCCGCCGCCTGCGCGGCCTGCGCCTGGTGCTGCGCCTGCTGCTGCGCGTGGCCTTGTAGGCTGGCGGCG
CCCGGCGCG
